>Addgene plasmid #136086 | CDS12_eGFP-linker | addgene full sequence | sequence record 275017 | Addgene NGS Result
CGATCAACTCGAGTGCCACCTGACGTCTAAGAAACCATTATTATCATGACATTAACCTATAAAAATAGGC
GTATCACGAGGCAGAATTTCAGATAAAAAAAATCCTTAGCTTTCGCTAAGGATGATTTCTGGAATTCGGT
CTCAAATGGTGAGCAAGGGCGAGGAGCTGTTCACCGGGGTGGTGCCCATCCTGGTCGAGCTGGACGGCGA
CGTAAACGGCCACAAGTTCAGCGTGTCCGGCGAGGGCGAGGGCGATGCCACCTACGGCAAGCTGACCCTG
AAGTTCATCTGCACCACCGGCAAGCTGCCCGTGCCCTGGCCCACCCTCGTGACCACCCTGACCTACGGCG
TGCAGTGCTTCAGCCGCTACCCCGACCACATGAAGCAGCACGACTTCTTCAAGTCCGCCATGCCCGAAGG
CTACGTCCAGGAGCGCACCATCTTCTTCAAGGACGACGGCAACTACAAGACCCGCGCCGAGGTGAAGTTC
GAGGGCGACACCCTGGTGAACCGCATCGAGCTGAAGGGCATCGACTTCAAGGAGGACGGCAACATCCTGG
GGCACAAGCTGGAGTACAACTACAACAGCCACAACGTCTATATCATGGCCGACAAGCAGAAGAACGGCAT
CAAGGTGAACTTCAAGATCCGCCACAACATCGAGGACGGCAGCGTGCAGCTCGCCGACCACTACCAGCAG
AACACCCCCATCGGCGACGGCCCCGTGCTGCTGCCCGACAACCACTACCTGAGCACCCAGTCCGCCCTGA
GCAAAGACCCCAACGAGAAGCGCGATCACATGGTCCTGCTGGAGTTCGTGACCGCCGCCGGGATCACTCT
CGGCATGGACGAGCTGTACAAGTCCGGAGCTGCGGCCGCTGCCGCTGCGGCAGCGGCTTCGCGAGACCCT
GCAGTCCGGCAAAAAAGGGCAAGGTGTCACCACCCTGCCCTTTTTCTTTAAAACCGAAAAGATTACTTCG
CGTTATGCAGGCTTCCTCGCTCACTGACTCGCTGCGCTCGGTCGTTCGGCTGCGGCGAGCGGTATCAGCT
CACTCAAAGGCGGTAATACGGTTATCCACAGAATCAGGGGATAACGCAGGAAAGAACATGTGAGCAAAAG
GCCAGCAAAAGGCCAGGAACCGTAAAAAGGCCGCGTTGCTGGCGTTTTTCCACAGGCTCCGCCCCCCTGA
CGAGCATCACAAAAATCGACGCTCAAGTCAGAGGTGGCGAAACCCGACAGGACTATAAAGATACCAGGCG
TTTCCCCCTGGAAGCTCCCTCGTGCGCTCTCCTGTTCCGACCCTGCCGCTTACCGGATACCTGTCCGCCT
TTCTCCCTTCGGGAAGCGTGGCGCTTTCTCATAGCTCACGCTGTAGGTATCTCAGTTCGGTGTAGGTCGT
TCGCTCCAAGCTGGGCTGTGTGCACGAACCCCCCGTTCAGCCCGACCGCTGCGCCTTATCCGGTAACTAT
CGTCTTGAGTCCAACCCGGTAAGACACGACTTATCGCCACTGGCAGCAGCCACTGGTAACAGGATTAGCA
GAGCGAGGTATGTAGGCGGTGCTACAGAGTTCTTGAAGTGGTGGCCTAACTACGGCTACACTAGAAGAAC
AGTATTTGGTATCTGCGCTCTGCTGAAGCCAGTTACCTTCGGAAAAAGAGTTGGTAGCTCTTGATCCGGC
AAACAAACCACCGCTGGTAGCGGTGGTTTTTTTGTTTGCAAGCAGCAGATTACGCGCAGAAAAAAAGGAT
CTCAAGAAGATCCTTTGATCTTTTCTACGGGGTCTGACGCTCAGTGGAACGAAAACTCACGTTAAGGGAT
TTTGGTCATGAGATTATCAAAAAGGATCTTCACCTAGATCCTTTTAAATTAAAAATGAAGTTTTAAATCA
ATCTAAAGTATATATGAGTAAACTTGGTCTGACAGCTCGAGGCTTGGATTCTCACCAATAAAAAACGCCC
GGCGGCAACCGAGCGTTCTGAACAAATCCAGATGGAGTTCTGAGGTCATTACTGGATCTATCAACAGGAG
TCCAAGCGAGCTCGATATCAAATTACGCCCCGCCCTGCCACTCATCGCAGTACTGTTGTAATTCATTAAG
CATTCTGCCGACATGGAAGCCATCACAAACGGCATGATGAACCTGAATCGCCAGCGGCATCAGCACCTTG
TCGCCTTGCGTATAATATTTGCCCATGGTGAAAACGGGGGCGAAGAAGTTGTCCATATTGGCCACGTTTA
AATCAAAACTGGTGAAACTCACCCAGGGATTGGCTGAGACGAAAAACATATTCTCAATAAACCCTTTAGG
GAAATAGGCCAGGTTTTCACCGTAACACGCCACATCTTGCGAATATATGTGTAGAAACTGCCGGAAATCG
TCGTGGTATTCACTCCAGAGCGATGAAAACGTTTCAGTTTGCTCATGGAAAACGGTGTAACAAGGGTGAA
CACTATCCCATATCACCAGCTCACCGTCTTTCATTGCCATACGAAATTCCGGATGAGCATTCATCAGGCG
GGCAAGAATGTGAATAAAGGCCGGATAAAACTTGTGCTTATTTTTCTTTACGGTCTTTAAAAAGGCCGTA
ATATCCAGCTGAACGGTCTGGTTATAGGTACATTGAGCAACTGACTGAAATGCCTCAAAATGTTCTTTAC
GATGCCATTGGGATATATCAACGGTGGTATATCCAGTGATTTTTTTCTCCATTTTAGCTTCCTTAGCTCC
TGAAAATCTCGATAACTCAAAAAATACGCCCGGTAGTGATCTTATTTCATTATGGTGAAAGTTGGAACCT
CTTACGTGCC
Features (pLannotate 1.2.2; 7 found; start..end, strand, type, name):
     86..129     -  terminator     bacterial terminator: putative bacterial transcription terminator
    146..862     +  CDS            EGFP: EGFP is a basic (constitutively fluorescent) green fluorescent protein published in 1996, derived from Aequorea victoria. It is reported to be a rapidly-maturing weak dimer with moderate acid sensitivity.
    915..972     +  terminator     his operon terminator: This putative transcriptin terminator from the E. coli his operon has a 2-bp deletion introduced during synthesis. Its efficiency has not been determined.
   1167..1755    -  rep_origin     ori: high-copy-number ColE1/pMB1/pBR322/pUC origin of replication
   1938..2032    -  terminator     lambda t0 terminator: transcription terminator from phage lambda
   2056..2712    -  CDS            cat: CAT_ECOLX - Experimental evidence at protein level: Swiss-Prot protein existence level 1. This enzyme is an effector of chloramphenicol resistance in bacteria. From Escherichia coli. This protein is used as a marker in many commonly used cloning vectors, such as pACYC184.
   2713..2810    -  promoter       cat promoter: promoter of the E. coli cat gene encoding chloramphenicol acetyltransferase
