[The description below was written by a language model from this plasmid's Addgene catalogue record and pLannotate feature annotations shown in this document.]
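Description:
CDS12_eGFP-linker is a small (about 2.8 kb) Level 0 DNA part plasmid built in the pUAP4 acceptor backbone. It belongs to a synthetic biology toolkit for modular assembly of plant expression constructs, developed for the liverwort Marchantia polymorpha. The plasmid is a part donor maintained in E. coli, not an expression vector in its own right. It replicates from a high-copy ColE1/pUC-type origin and is selected with chloramphenicol through the cat gene, which is driven by its native cat promoter and followed by the lambda t0 terminator. The insert is flanked by a putative bacterial terminator upstream and a his operon terminator downstream, which presumably insulate the part from read-through transcription in the bacterial host.

The payload is a synthetic EGFP coding sequence without a stop codon. According to the insert name, it is followed by a flexible serine/glycine-rich linker (SerGly10xAlaSer). The automated feature table annotates only the EGFP open reading frame, not the linker. No plant promoter or plant terminator is present, because these are supplied by other parts during assembly. The sequence has been domesticated to remove internal BsaI and SapI sites, so it is compatible with Type IIS (Golden Gate/Loop-style) cloning. The record lists the BsaI cloning sites used to insert the part as destroyed. The "CDS12" designation marks it as an upstream coding-sequence part. The stated purpose is to provide a fluorescent protein for N-terminal fusion, read in frame into a downstream C-terminal ("CTAG") part that carries no linker of its own. This allows GFP-tagged proteins to be built for localisation or expression studies in plants.
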