Addgene plasmid #136086: CDS12_eGFP-linker
Purpose: FP for N-term fusion with a CTAG without linker
Depositing lab: Jim Haseloff. Depositing organization: University of Cambridge. Publication: Systematic tools for reprogramming plant gene expression in a simple model, Marchantia polymorpha. Sauret-Gueto S, Frangedakis E, Silvestri L, Rebmann M, Tomaselli M, Markel K, Delmans M, West A, Patron NJ, Haseloff J. ACS Synth Biol. 2020 Mar 12. doi: 10.1021/acssynbio.9b00511. PubMed 32163700.
Backbone
  Vector backbone: pUAP4
  Vector type: Plant Expression, Synthetic Biology
Growth in bacteria
  Bacterial resistance: Chloramphenicol, 25 μg/mL
  Growth temperature: 37°C
  Growth strain: DH5alpha
  Copy number: High Copy
Gene/Insert
  Gene/Insert name: CDS12_eGFP(noStop)-SerGly10xAlaSer
  Species: Synthetic
  Mutation: BsaI/ SapI domesticated
  Cloning method: Restriction Enzyme; 5′ cloning site BsaI (destroyed during cloning); 3′ cloning site BsaI (destroyed during cloning)
  Sequencing primers: 5′ n/a
Terms and licenses: Academic/Nonprofit Terms; Industry Terms: Not Available to Industry
Depositor comments: Please visit https://www.biorxiv.org/content/10.1101/2020.02.29.971002v1 for bioRxiv preprint.
How to cite: CDS12_eGFP-linker was a gift from Jim Haseloff (Addgene plasmid # 136086 ; http://n2t.net/addgene:136086 ; RRID:Addgene_136086)
